>Addgene plasmid #139387 | pMT447 | addgene full sequence | sequence record 313833 | Addgene NGS Result
CAAAAAATATAGCAGTAAGTCATTATTTCTTTTGGTTGAACGTAGAGAGTAGCGATATTAAAAGAATCCG
ATGAGAAAAGACTAATATTTATCTATCCATTCAGTTTGATTTCTCAGGACTTTACATCGTCCTGAAAGTA
TTTGTTGGTACCGAGGACGCGTAAACATTTACAGTTGCATGTGGCCTATTGTTTTTAGCCGTTAAATATT
TTATAACTATTAAATAGCGATACAAATTGTTCGAAACTAATATTGTTTATATCATATATTCTCGCATGTT
TTAAAGCTTTATTAAATTGATTTTTTGTAAACAGTTTTTCGTACTCTTTGTTAACCCATTTCATTACAAA
AGTTTCATATTTTTTTCTCTCTTTAAATGCCATTTTTGCTGGCTTTCTTTTTAATACAATTAATGTGCTA
TCCACTTTAGGTTTTGGATGGAAATAATACCTAGGAATTTTTGCTAATATAGAAATATCTACCTCTGCCA
TTAACAGCAATGCTAGTGATCTGTTTGTATCTAATAACATTTTAGCAAAACCATATTCCACTATTAAATA
ACTTATTGTGGCTGAACTTTCAAAAACAATTTTTCGAATTATATTTGTGCTTATGTTGTAAGGTATGCTG
CCAAATATTTTATATGGATTGTGGCTAGGAAATGTAAATTTCAGTATATCATCATTTACTATTTGATAGT
TAGGATAATTTAAGAGCTTATTACGAGTTACCTCACATAATTTAGAATCAATTTCTATCGCCGTTACAAA
ATTACATCTCTTTACCAATCCAGCAGTAAAATGACCTTTCCCTGCACCTATTTCAAAGATGTTATCTTTT
TCATCTAAACTTATGCAATTCATTATTTTTTCTATGTGATATTTTGAAGTAATAAAATTTTGACTATCTT
TTATATTTACTTTGTTCATTATAACCTCTCCTTAATTTATTGCATCTCTTTTCGAATATTTATGTTTTTT
GAGAAAAGAACGTACTCATGGTTCATCCCGATATGCGTATCGGTCTGTATATCAGCAACTTTCTATGTGT
TTCAACTACAATAGTCATCTATTCTCATCTTTCTGAGTCCACCCCCTGCAAAGCCCCTCTTTACGACATA
AAAATTCGGTCGGAAAAGGTATGCAAAAGATGTTTCTCTCTTTAAGAGAAACTCTTCGGGATGCAAAAAT
ATGAAAATAACTCCAATTCACCAAATTATATAGCGACTTTTTTACAAAATGCTAAAATTTGTTGATTTCC
GTCAAGCAATTGTTGAGCAAAAATGTCTTTTACGATAAAATGATACCTCAATATCAACTGTTTAGCAAAA
CGATATTTCTCTTAAAGAGAGAAACACCTTTTTGTTCACCAATCCCCGACTTTTAATCCCGCGGCCATGA
TTGAAAAAGGAAGAGTATGAGTATTCAACATTTCCGTGTCGCCCTTATTCCCTTTTTTGCGGCATTTTGC
CTTCCTGTTTTTGCTCACCCAGAAACGCTGGTGAAAGTAAAAGATGCTGAAGATCAGTTGGGTGCACGAG
TGGGTTACATCGAACTGGATCTCAACAGCGGTAAGATCCTTGAGAGTTTTCGCCCCGAAGAACGTTTTCC
AATGATGAGCACTTTTAAAGTTCTGCTATGTGGCGCGGTATTATCCCGTATTGACGCCGGGCAAGAGCAA
CTCGGTCGCCGCATACACTATTCTCAGAATGACTTGGTTGAGTACTCACCAGTCACAGAAAAGCATCTTA
CGGATGGCATGACAGTAAGAGAATTATGCAGTGCTGCCATAACCATGAGTGATAACACTGCGGCCAACTT
ACTTCTGACAACGATCGGAGGACCGAAGGAGCTAACCGCTTTTTTGCACAACATGGGGGATCATGTAACT
CGCCTTGATCGTTGGGAACCGGAGCTGAATGAAGCCATACCAAACGACGAGCGTGACACCACGATGCCTG
TAGCAATGGCAACAACGTTGCGCAAACTATTAACTGGCGAACTACTTACTCTAGCTTCCCGGCAACAATT
AATAGACTGGATGGAGGCGGATAAAGTTGCAGGACCACTTCTGCGCTCGGCCCTTCCGGCTGGCTGGTTT
ATTGCTGATAAATCTGGAGCCGGTGAGCGTGGGTCACGCGGTATCATTGCAGCACTGGGGCCAGATGGTA
AGCCCTCCCGTATCGTAGTTATCTACACGACGGGGAGTCAGGCAACTATGGATGAACGAAATAGACAGAT
CGCTGAGATAGGTGCCTCACTGATTAAGCATTGGTAACTGTCAGACCAAGTTTACTCATAACGCGTCAAT
TCGAGGGGGATCAATTCCGTGATAGGTGGGCTGCCCTTCCTGGTTGGCTTGGTTTCATCAGCCATCCGCT
TGCCCTCATCTGTTACGCCGGCGGTAGCCGGCCAGCCTCGCAGAGCAGGATTCCCGTTGAGCACCGCCAG
GTGCGAATAAGGGACAGTGAAGAAGGAACACCCGCTCGCGGGTGGGCCTACTTCACCTATCCTGCCCGGC
TGACGCCGTTGGATACACCAAGGAAAGTCTACACGAACCCTTTGGCAAAATCCTGTATATCGTGCGAAAA
AGGATGGATATACCGAAAAAATCGCTATAATGACCCCGAAGCAGGGTTATGCAGCGGAAAACGGAATTGA
TCCGGCCACGATGCGTCCGGCGTAGAGGATCTGAAGATCAGCAGTTCAACCTGTTGATAGTACGTACTAA
GCTCTCATGTTTCACGTACTAAGCTCTCATGTTTAACGTACTAAGCTCTCATGTTTAACGAACTAAACCC
TCATGGCTAACGTACTAAGCTCTCATGGCTAACGTACTAAGCTCTCATGTTTCACGTACTAAGCTCTCAT
GTTTGAACAATAAAATTAATATAAATCAGCAACTTAAATAGCCTCTAAGGTTTTAAGTTTTATAAGAAAA
AAAAGAATATATAAGGCTTTTAAAGCTTTTAAGGTTTAACGGTTGTGGACAACAAGCCAGGGATGTAACG
CACTGAGAAGCCCTTAGAGCCTCTCAAAGCAATTTTGAGTGACACAGGAACACTTAACGGCTGACATGGG
AATTCCCCTCCACCGCGGTGTATTAATGCGGCTGCAATTTTTTTGGGCGGGGCCGCCCAAAAAAATCCTA
GCACCCTGCAGGGTCTCCCGCTTTACAAAGAAAATTCGACAAACTGTTATTTTTCTATCTATTTAAATGT
ACACCCGTTTGTTTACTTTACTTTAGTTATGTACCTTTGTCGGCAATGTACACCCGAAAGTTTACTTTAG
CTGTCACCGGATGTGCTTTCCGGTCTGATGAGTCCGTGAGGACGAAACAGCCTCTACAAATAATTTTGTT
TAACGCATTTTAAAATAAAATAAATTATTTATTTAATTAAACGAATATGGTTTTTACTCTGGAAGATTTT
GTTGGCGATTGGCGTCAGACCGCGGGTTATAATTTGGATCAAGTCCTGGAACAGGGTGGCGTAAGCTCTC
TGTTCCAGAACCTGGGTGTGAGCGTGACGCCGATTCAGCGCATCGTTCTGTCCGGCGAGAACGGTCTGAA
AATTGATATTCATGTGATCATCCCGTACGAAGGCCTGAGCGGTGACCAAATGGGTCAAATCGAGAAAATC
TTTAAAGTCGTCTACCCAGTTGACGATCACCACTTCAAGGTTATCTTGCATTACGGTACGCTGGTGATTG
ATGGTGTGACCCCGAATATGATTGACTATTTCGGCCGTCCGTATGAAGGCATTGCCGTTTTTGACGGTAA
AAAGATCACCGTCACCGGTACCCTGTGGAATGGCAATAAGATTATTGACGAGCGTCTGATTAACCCGGAC
GGCAGCCTGCTGTTCCGCGTGACCATCAACGGTGTCACGGGTTGGCGTCTGTGCGAGCGCATCCTGGCAT
AATGAACTGGGATCCCTCGGTACCAAATTTTCGAAAAAAGACGCTGAAAAGCGTCTTTTTTCGTTTTGGT
CCGCGGCCGCCGGCCGCTGATCTGGAAGAAGCAATGAAAGCTGCTGTTAAGTCTCCGAATCAGGTATTGT
TCCTGACAGGTGTATTCCCATCCGGTAAACGCGGATACTTTGCAGTTGATCTGACTCAGGAATAAATTAT
AAATTAAGGTAAGAAGATTGTAGGATAAGCTAATGAAATAGAAAAAGGATGCCGTCACACAACTTGTCGG
CATTCTTTTTTGTTTTATTAGTTGAAAATATAGTGAAAAAGTTGCCTAAATATGTATGTTAACAAATTAT
TTGTCGTAACTTTGCACTCCAAATCTGTTTTTAACATATGGCACTAATGCAGAAAAAATTGACTCGTTCT
CAGCAGAAACACTTGGACATCATCAACGCTGCTAAAGAAGAATTCATCGAATTCGGTTTCTTGGCTGCTA
ACATGGACCGTATCACTTCTTCTGCTGAAGTATCTAAACGTACTTTGTACCGTCACTTCGAATCTAAAGA
AGTATTGTTCGAATCTGTATTGACTATCATCAACGACTCTGTAAACGAATCTATCTCTTACCACTTCGAC
CCGAACAAATCTACTGAAGAACAGTTGACTGAAATCGCTTACAAAGAAATCGACGTATTGTACAAAACTT
ACGGTATCGCTTTGGCTCGTACTATCGTAATGGAATTCTTGCGTCAGCCGGAAATGGCTAAAACTTTGAT
CCAGAACATCTACTCTATCCGTGCTATCACTCAGTGGTTCCGTTCTGCTATCGAAGCTAAACGTTTGAAA
GACGCTGACCCGAAATTGATGACTGACGTATACGTATCTTTGTTCCAGGGTTTGTTCTTCTGGCCGCAGG
TAATGCACTTGGACTTGGAACCGCACGGTGAAGAATTGTCTCAGAAAATCGAAACTTTGACTACTATCTT
CTTGCAGTCTTACGGTGTAGCTGAATAACAATGAATGGGCTTTCCTCGGTACCAAATTCCAGAAAAGAGG
CCTCCCGAAAGGGGGGCCTTTTTTCGTTTTGGTCCCTAATTGCCTATCTTCCAGTGATGGAACAGCATTT
GTGCATTGGCTGCAACAATCAGCCTTACTTGTGCCTGTTCTATTTCCGAACCGACCGCTTGTATGAATGC
ATCAAAATTCGTTTTCTCTACGTTGGATTCCTTGTTGCTCATATTGTATGATAATTTCTACAAATATAGT
CATTGGTAACTATCTATGAAACTGTTTGATACTTTTATCAGTCCAGTAGTTTTACAAGGTCTTTCTTCAT
TTCTTCGTCAATATCCCTGTATCGTCTGAAAGCTTTGCTTCCCTCCTTGTGTCCCGACAGTGCGGAAACA
AGGTTCGGGTCTTTCACTTTTTTATAGATATTGCCGATAAACGTACGTCTTGCCAGATGGCTGCTTGCCA
CTTCATAAATAGGTCGTTTGATTTCGTTGTGCGTCAACGGGTCTAAGATTGTTACGATGCGGTCAACTCC
AGCTAATTTGAATATCTTTTTTATGGCATCATTGTACTTTTGCTCGGATATGAACGGCAACAGTTTTCCC
TCATATTCTTTGTAGCGTTCAAGGATTTCTTTCGCTTTGTCGTTAAGTGGAACACGTACCGTAACCGGAT
TCCCCTCTTTGGTTTTCTTGGGAATATATTCTATGGCTTCATTGACCACATTTAGTTTGGTCATTCGGTA
CAGGTCGCTCACCCTGCATCCTATCAGTGTCTGAAATATGAATATATCCCTCTGTATTGCCAGTTGTGGG
GTGGCAGAAAGGTCTGCATTAAAAATCCTGTCCCTTTCTTCGAGTGTTATATAATAAGGTGTACCATATG
TACACTCCTCTATCGGAAACTTGTCGAAAGGTCTGTTTGTGGTGCGTTTGTTATCGAAGCACCACAGGAA
GAATGTGCGTATTCTTGAAAAACAGTCTATCAGCGTGTTTTTGCTTCTGGGCTGTGGTGTCCTCTTTTCG
GGAATGGCTTCATAAATGCTCGGGTAAAGTTCATAATACTGGTATTCGTTCTGAAAGAAATCCCACATAT
CCCGAAGCGTGTCAGGTGTTACCAAATCCACATCAAGGATAAAGCCCTTTTGTCCTCTCTTTGTAGCCCT
TACATATAGTTCATAACGCAGTAAGGCTCTTTTGACAACCCGGAAATTTTTCTTTCGTACTTCCGACAAA
GGGTGCTTGTTTAGAAATTCATCGAATAGTTCTCCAATGGTAGGCTTGATAACCACTTCCTCCGGCAAAA
AATATTTTTCAGGATGGTAAAATTTATCAAGTGTTGTTTTTAGCCATTCTTTGTCTATTGCTTCCTTTTC
TTGTTGATATACCTTCTCGATATAGGTTTTCAACTGGCGTATCTCTTCATTTATATGGGTACGCATTTCT
TCATTGCAGACAGCTTTCGTTTTTACACATTCGTCTTTATCATCCCATAGATTGGGATTGATGGCTAACT
GAGTAGGAGCAACGGAGTCTAACTGCCTTCCGTTTCTAAAACGGACATAGATTGTAGCCATGGATTCTGT
ATCATATCGTTTGGCTGCTTTTTTAATGATAAAGGTTACTTTCATAGACTTTCAGGTTGAATTTTACTCT
GCTGCAAATATAAATATTTTCCCCAGCATTTTCCCCACATCTGCTAAATATTTTGCAATTCGATTAAACT
TGGATTAAAATTTAATAGGATTATAACATATTGAAATACAGTGTAATTGTGGCGTTTTTCCGCATTTTTC
TTTTTACCCACATTTTCCCCACTTTAATTATTTCAAATGCGGGGTCTGGGTACAAGAAAGAAAGCTAAGT
ATTTGATAGTTCAATACTTAGCTTTTTCTTTTGCTTGAATTTTCCCCACATTTTCCCCACACGTG
Features (pLannotate 1.2.2; 9 found; start..end, strand, type, name):
    201..929     -  CDS            ermC': ERM_BACIU - Experimental evidence at protein level: Swiss-Prot protein existence level 1. This protein produces a dimethylation of the adenine residue at position 2085 in 23S rRNA, resulting in reduced affinity between ribosomes and macrolide-lincosamide-streptogramin B antibiotics. From Bacillus subtilis.
   1400..1416    +  promoter       AmpR promoter (fragment): bla
   1417..2277    +  CDS            AmpR: β-lactamase; bla; confers resistance to ampicillin, carbenicillin, and related antibiotics
   2330..2375    -  CDS            traJ (fragment): oriT-recognizing protein; traJ
   2408..2517    -  oriT           oriT: incP origin of transfer
   2688..3076    +  rep_origin     R6K γ ori: γ replication origin from E. coli plasmid R6K; requires the R6K initiator protein pi for replication
   3291..3340    +  misc_RNA       sTRSV HHRz: hammerhead ribozyme from the tobacco ringspot virus satellite RNA (Khvorova et al., 2003)
   3377..3394    +  polyA_signal   hsp70 poly(A) (fragment): polyadenlyation signal from the Drosophila melanogaster hsp70Ab gene
   3401..3919    +  CDS            LUCI_OPLGR (fragment): Experimental evidence at protein level: Swiss-Prot protein existence level 1. Catalytic subunit of oplophorus-luciferin 2-monooxygenase. Oxidoreductase that converts coelenterazine (the oplophorus luciferin) to coelenteramide under emission of blue light with a maximum at 454 nm. Is also active with bisdeoxycoelenterazine. From Oplophorus gracilirostris (Luminous shrimp).
