[The description below was written by a language model from this plasmid's Addgene catalogue record and pLannotate feature annotations shown in this document.]
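Description:
pMT447 is a synthetic-biology plasmid built on the pNBU1 backbone, a conjugative shuttle design for moving genetic parts from E. coli into Bacteroides; the associated work concerns genetic circuit design in the gut resident Bacteroides thetaiotaomicron. In E. coli it replicates from the R6K γ origin, which depends on the pi initiator protein and therefore requires a pir-expressing host. It is maintained at low copy under ampicillin selection through the β-lactamase gene. An incP oriT, flanked by a traJ fragment, allows mobilisation by conjugation. An erythromycin resistance gene (annotated as an ermC'-like rRNA adenine dimethylase, which confers macrolide-lincosamide-streptogramin B resistance) provides the ErmR marker, presumably for selection in the recipient. NBU1-type vectors generally persist in Bacteroides by integrase-mediated chromosomal insertion, but no integrase or attachment site appears in the feature table. The table leaves roughly the last 2.9 kb of the 6,855 nt sequence unannotated.

The payload is a NanoLuc luciferase reporter, detected as a fragment homologous to the catalytic subunit of Oplophorus gracilirostris luciferase. It is placed under a bile acid inducible promoter, which the record names but the annotation does not locate. Any associated sensor or regulator gene is likewise not described. An sTRSV hammerhead ribozyme lies just upstream of the reporter. Such elements are commonly used as self-cleaving insulators that standardise the 5′ end of the transcript regardless of the promoter used. The short hsp70 poly(A) hit between them is probably a spurious match. BsaI sites in the backbone permit Golden Gate-style exchange of parts. The construct serves as a luminescent readout for characterising bile acid sensing and as a sensor module for genetic circuits in Bacteroides.
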