Addgene plasmid #139387: pMT447
Purpose: Bile Acid Inducible Nanoluc expression, pNBU1 backbone with BsaI sites, AmpR, ErmR
Depositing lab: Christopher Voigt. Depositing organization: Massachusetts Institute of Technology. Publication: Genetic circuit design automation for the gut resident species Bacteroides thetaiotaomicron. Taketani M, Zhang J, Zhang S, Triassi AJ, Huang YJ, Griffith LG, Voigt CA. Nat Biotechnol. 2020 Aug;38(8):962-969. doi: 10.1038/s41587-020-0468-5. Epub 2020 Mar 30. PubMed 32231334.
Backbone
  Vector backbone: pNBU1
  Vector type: Synthetic Biology
Growth in bacteria
  Bacterial resistance: Ampicillin, 100 μg/mL
  Growth temperature: 37°C
  Growth strain: Pir1
  Copy number: Low Copy
Gene/Insert
  Gene/Insert name: Bile Acid Inducible Nanoluc expression, pNBU1 backbone with BsaI sites
  Promoter: Bile Acid inducible Promoter
  Cloning method: Gibson Cloning
  Sequencing primers: 5′ aacgcactgagaagccctta
Terms and licenses: Academic/Nonprofit Terms; Industry Terms: Not Available to Industry
How to cite: pMT447 was a gift from Christopher Voigt (Addgene plasmid # 139387 ; http://n2t.net/addgene:139387 ; RRID:Addgene_139387)
